>Addgene plasmid #174857 | HEK3_pegR_60bp | addgene full sequence | sequence record 342865 | Addgene NGS Result
GAGGGCCTATTTCCCATGATTCCTTCATATTTGCATATACGATACAAGGCTGTTAGAGAGATAATTAGAA
TTAATTTGACTGTAAACACAAAGATATTAGTACAAAATACGTGACGTAGAAAGTAATAATTTCTTGGGTA
GTTTGCAGTTTTAAAATTATGTTTTAAAATGGACTATCATATGCTTACCGTAACTTGAAAGTATTTCGAT
TTCTTGGCTTTATATATCTTGTGGAAAGGACGAAACACCGTGATCACCTGCCCAAATGTGGTTTTAGAGC
TAGAAATAGCAAGTTAAAATAAGGCTAGTCCGTTATCAACTTGAAAAAGTGGGACCGAGTCGGTGCTAGG
GATAACAGGGTAATATTGTTATAACTTCGTATAGCATACATTATACGAAGTTATTGATTTGGGCAGGTGT
TTTTTTAAGCTTGGCCGCTCGAGGTACCACTCTACATATGACATGTGAGCAAAAGGCCAGCAAAAGGCCA
GGAACCGTAAAAAGGCCGCGTTGCTGGCGTTTTTCCATAGGCTCCGCCCCCCTGACGAGCATCACAAAAA
TCGACGCTCAAGTCAGAGGTGGCGAAACCCGACAGGACTATAAAGATACCAGGCGTTTCCCCCTGGAAGC
TCCCTCGTGCGCTCTCCTGTTCCGACCCTGCCGCTTACCGGATACCTGTCCGCCTTTCTCCCTTCGGGAA
GCGTGGCGCTTTCTCATAGCTCACGCTGTAGGTATCTCAGTTCGGTGTAGGTCGTTCGCTCCAAGCTGGG
CTGTGTGCACGAACCCCCCGTTCAGCCCGACCGCTGCGCCTTATCCGGTAACTATCGTCTTGAGTCCAAC
CCGGTAAGACACGACTTATCGCCACTGGCAGCAGCCACTGGTAACAGGATTAGCAGAGCGAGGTATGTAG
GCGGTGCTACAGAGTTCTTGAAGTGGTGGCCTAACTACGGCTACACTAGAAGAACAGTATTTGGTATCTG
CGCTCTGCTGAAGCCAGTTACCTTCGGAAAAAGAGTTGGTAGCTCTTGATCCGGCAAACAAACCACCGCT
GGTAGCGGTGGTTTTTTTGTTTGCAAGCAGCAGATTACGCGCAGAAAAAAAGGATCTCAAGAAGATCCTT
TGATCTTTTCTACGGGGTCTGACGCTCAGTGGAACGAAAACTCACGTTAAGGGATTTTGGTCATGAGATT
ATCAAAAAGGATCTTCACCTAGATCCTTTTAAATTAAAAATGAAGTTTTAAATCAATCTAAAGTATATAT
GAGTAAACTTGGTCTGACAGTTACCAATGCTTAATCAGTGAGGCACCTATCTCAGCGATCTGTCTATTTC
GTTCATCCATAGTTGCCTGACTCCCCGTCGTGTAGATAACTACGATACGGGAGGGCTTACCATCTGGCCC
CAGTGCTGCAATGATACCGCGAGATCCACGCTCACCGGCTCCAGATTTATCAGCAATAAACCAGCCAGCC
GGAAGGGCCGAGCGCAGAAGTGGTCCTGCAACTTTATCCGCCTCCATCCAGTCTATTAATTGTTGCCGGG
AAGCTAGAGTAAGTAGTTCGCCAGTTAATAGTTTGCGCAACGTTGTTGCCATTGCTACAGGCATCGTGGT
GTCACGCTCGTCGTTTGGTATGGCTTCATTCAGCTCCGGTTCCCAACGATCAAGGCGAGTTACATGATCC
CCCATGTTGTGCAAAAAAGCGGTTAGCTCCTTCGGTCCTCCGATCGTTGTCAGAAGTAAGTTGGCCGCAG
TGTTATCACTCATGGTTATGGCAGCACTGCATAATTCTCTTACTGTCATGCCATCCGTAAGATGCTTTTC
TGTGACTGGTGAGTACTCAACCAAGTCATTCTGAGAATAGTGTATGCGGCGACCGAGTTGCTCTTGCCCG
GCGTCAATACGGGATAATACCGCGCCACATAGCAGAACTTTAAAAGTGCTCATCATTGGAAAACGTTCTT
CGGGGCGAAAACTCTCAAGGATCTTACCGCTGTTGAGATCCAGTTCGATGTAACCCACTCGTGCACCCAA
CTGATCTTCAGCATCTTTTACTTTCACCAGCGTTTCTGGGTGAGCAAAAACAGGAAGGCAAAATGCCGCA
AAAAAGGGAATAAGGGCGACACGGAAATGTTGAATACTCATACTCTTCCTTTTTCAATATTATTGAAGCA
TTTATCAGGGTTATTGTCTCATGAGCGGATACATATTTGAATGTATTTAGAAAAATAAACAAATAGGGGT
TCCGCGCACATTTCCCCGAAAAGTGCCACCTGACGTCGCTAGCTGTACAAAAAAGCAGGCTTTAAAGGAA
CCAATTCAGTCGACTGGATCCGGTACCAAGGTCGGGCAGGAA
Features (pLannotate 1.2.2; 7 found; start..end, strand, type, name):
      1..241     +  promoter       U6 promoter: RNA polymerase III promoter for human U6 snRNA
    271..346     +  misc_RNA       gRNA scaffold: guide RNA scaffold for the Streptococcus pyogenes CRISPR/Cas9 system
    371..404     +  protein_bind   loxP: Cre-mediated recombination occurs in the 8-bp core sequence (GCATACAT). Cre recombinase
    522..1110    -  rep_origin     ori: high-copy-number ColE1/pMB1/pBR322/pUC origin of replication
   1281..2141    -  CDS            AmpR: β-lactamase; bla; confers resistance to ampicillin, carbenicillin, and related antibiotics
   2142..2246    -  promoter       AmpR promoter: bla
   2284..2301    +  protein_bind   attB1 (fragment): mutant version of attB; recombination site for the Gateway® BP reaction BP Clonase™
