[The description below was written by a language model from this plasmid's Addgene catalogue record and pLannotate feature annotations shown in this document.]
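Description:
HEK3_pegR_60bp is a small (about 2.35 kb) mammalian expression plasmid built on a minimal pU6 backbone, designed to transcribe a single prime-editing guide RNA (pegRNA) in transfected mammalian cells. It is propagated in E. coli as a high-copy plasmid through a ColE1/pUC-type origin and selected with ampicillin via a β-lactamase gene driven by its native bla promoter. It has no mammalian selection marker or reporter, so it serves purely as a transient RNA expression vector.

The payload is a synthetic insert, assembled by Gibson cloning, placed under the human U6 RNA polymerase III promoter, which is suited to producing short, uncapped, non-polyadenylated RNAs. The short gap between the promoter and the annotated Streptococcus pyogenes Cas9 guide RNA scaffold is where a spacer would sit. The region downstream of the scaffold corresponds to the position of the 3′ extension of a pegRNA, which carries the reverse-transcription template and primer-binding site. A loxP sequence is annotated within this downstream region, suggesting that the templated 60-bp insertion includes a Cre recombination site, although the record does not state this explicitly. A short attB1 fragment annotated near the end of the backbone appears to be a partial match rather than a functional Gateway site.

According to the record, this construct expresses the "reverse" pegRNA of a pair used to delete 991 bp and replace it with a 60-bp insertion, with the name pointing to the HEK3 locus as the target. It would be used together with a partner forward pegRNA and a separately supplied prime editor protein, neither of which is encoded here.
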