Addgene plasmid #174857: HEK3_pegR_60bp
Purpose: Express reverse pegRNA mediating 991-bp deletion and 60-bp insertion
Depositing lab: Wen Xue. Depositing organization: University of Massachusetts, Worcester. Publication: Deletion and replacement of long genomic sequences using prime editing. Jiang T, Zhang XO, Weng Z, Xue W. Nat Biotechnol. 2021 Oct 14. pii: 10.1038/s41587-021-01026-y. doi: 10.1038/s41587-021-01026-y. PubMed 34650270.
Backbone
  Vector backbone: pU6
  Backbone size w/o insert (bp): 172
  Total vector size (bp): 2353
  Vector type: Mammalian Expression
Growth in bacteria
  Bacterial resistance: Ampicillin, 100 μg/mL
  Growth temperature: 37°C
  Growth strain: DH5alpha
  Copy number: High Copy
Gene/Insert
  Gene/Insert name: HEK3_pegR_60bp insertion
  Species: Synthetic
  Promoter: U6
  Cloning method: Gibson Cloning
  Sequencing primers: 5′ GACTATCATATGCTTACCGT
Terms and licenses: Academic/Nonprofit Terms; Industry Terms: Not Available to Industry
How to cite: HEK3_pegR_60bp was a gift from Wen Xue (Addgene plasmid # 174857 ; http://n2t.net/addgene:174857 ; RRID:Addgene_174857)
